Addgene plasmid #220829: pT7-NSP5SClow
Purpose: Express the Rotavirus NSP5 protein with a potentially lower propensity to form viroplasms
Depositing lab: Alex Borodavka. Depositing organization: University of Cambridge.
Backbone
  Vector backbone: pT7
  Vector type: Other
Growth in bacteria
  Bacterial resistance: Ampicillin, 100 μg/mL
  Growth temperature: 37°C
  Growth strain: DH5alpha
  Copy number: High Copy
Gene/Insert
  Gene/Insert name: Rotavirus NSP5SClow
  Species: Rotavirus
  Cloning method: Restriction Enzyme; 5′ cloning site Unknown (unknown if destroyed)
Terms and licenses: Academic/Nonprofit Terms; Industry Terms: Not Available to Industry
How to cite: pT7-NSP5SClow was a gift from Alex Borodavka (Addgene plasmid # 220829 ; http://n2t.net/addgene:220829 ; RRID:Addgene_220829)
