[The description below was written by a language model from this plasmid's Addgene catalogue record and pLannotate feature annotations shown in this document.]
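Description:
pT7-NSP5SClow is a 3.7 kb bacterial plasmid on a pT7 backbone that places a variant of the rotavirus NSP5 gene under a bacteriophage T7 promoter. It is propagated in E. coli as a high-copy plasmid through a ColE1/pUC-type origin and is selected with ampicillin via the bla gene and its own promoter. The annotation also picks up short remnants of older vector sequences (fragments of TcR, bom, rop, lacI and a pUC multiple cloning site, plus an SP6 promoter in reverse orientation). These look like backbone leftovers rather than functional parts.

The payload is an approximately 600 nt open reading frame that matches NSP5 of simian rotavirus A strain SA11. NSP5 is a non-structural protein that, together with NSP2, builds viroplasms, the cytoplasmic inclusions in which viral RNA replication and early particle assembly occur. According to the deposit record, the "SClow" version is intended to have a potentially lower propensity to form viroplasms, but the record does not say what sequence changes produce this.

Downstream of the coding region lie a hepatitis delta virus ribozyme and a T7 terminator. In this arrangement, T7 RNA polymerase starts transcription close to the beginning of the viral segment and the ribozyme cleaves itself off to leave a defined 3′ end. This is the layout typical of plasmid-based rotavirus reverse genetics systems, although the record does not explicitly name that use. A short hit to a T7 gene 10-derived tag between the ribozyme and terminator is probably just sequence flanking the terminator. The stated purpose is simply to express this NSP5 variant, which fits studies of viroplasm formation in cells or systems supplying T7 polymerase.
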