Features (pLannotate 1.2.2; 14 found; start..end, strand, type, name):
     70..88      +  promoter       T7 promoter: promoter for bacteriophage T7 RNA polymerase
    108..707     +  CDS            NSP5_ROTSH: Experimental evidence at protein level: Swiss-Prot protein existence level 1. Plays an essential role in the viral genome replication. Participates, together with NSP2, in the formation of viral factories (viroplasms) which are large inclusions in the host cytoplasm where replication intermediates are assembled and viral RNA replication takes place. Orchestrates the recruitment of viroplasmic proteins such as capsid proteins to these factories. From Rotavirus A (isolate RVA/Monkey/South Africa/SA11-H96/1958/G3P5B[2]) (RV-A) (Simian Agent 11 (isolate SI/South Africa/H96/58)).
    757..848     +  ncRNA          HDV ribozyme: Accession: RF00094 - Hepatitis delta virus ribozyme
    863..912     +  CDS            SET1 (fragment): solubility-enhancement tag derived from T7 phage gene 10B
    920..967     +  terminator     T7 terminator: transcription terminator for bacteriophage T7 RNA polymerase
    996..1030    +  misc_feature   MCS (fragment): pUC18/19 multiple cloning site
   1035..1053    -  promoter       SP6 promoter: promoter for bacteriophage SP6 RNA polymerase
   1281..1556    +  CDS            TcR (fragment): tetracycline efflux protein; tet; confers resistance to tetracycline
   1557..1605    -  misc_feature   bom (fragment): basis of mobility region from pBR322
   1707..1742    -  CDS            rop (fragment): Rop protein, which maintains plasmids at low copy number; rop
   1837..1941    +  promoter       AmpR promoter: bla
   1942..2802    +  CDS            AmpR: β-lactamase; bla; confers resistance to ampicillin, carbenicillin, and related antibiotics
   2973..3561    +  rep_origin     ori: high-copy-number ColE1/pMB1/pBR322/pUC origin of replication
   3744..51      +  CDS            lacI (fragment) (across the origin): lac repressor; lacI; The lac repressor binds to the lac operator to inhibit transcription in E. coli. This inhibition can be relieved by adding lactose or isopropyl-β-D-thiogalactopyranoside (IPTG).
>Addgene plasmid #220829 | pT7-NSP5SClow | addgene full sequence | sequence record 443938 | Addgene NGS Result
CCCAATACGCAAACCGCCTCTCCCCGCGCATTGGCCGATTCATTAATGCAGGGGGATATCGATCCCGGTT
AATACGACTCACTATAGGCTTTTAAAGCGCTACAGTGATGTCTCTCAGTATTGACGTGACGAGTCTTCCT
TCTATTTCTTCAAGTGTATATAAGAATGAATCGTTTTCAACAACGTCAACTATTTCTGGAAAATCTATTG
GTAGGAGTGAACAGTACATTTCACCAGATGCAGAAGCATTCAATAAATACATGCTGTCGAAGTCTCCAGA
GGATATTGGACCATTTGATTCTGCTTCAAACGATCCACTCACCAGTTTTTCGATTAGATCGAATGCAGTT
AAGACAAACGCAGACGCTGGCGTGTCTATGGATTCATCAGCACAATCACGACTTTCAAGTGATATTGGAT
GCGATCAAATGGATTTCTCCTTAAATAAAGGCATAAAAATAGATGCTACTTTGGACTCATCAATATCAAT
ATCTACGACTAGTAAAAAGGAGAAATCAAAACAAGAGTATAAAAATAAATATAAGAAGTGCTACCCAAAA
ATTGAAGCAGAGTCTGATTCAGATGAATATGTACTGGATGATTCAGATAGTGATGATGGTAAATGTAAGA
ACTGTAAATATAAGAAGAAATACTTCGCATTAAGATTGAGAATGAAACAAGTCGCAATGCAATTGATTAA
AGATTTGTAAGTCTGACCTGGGAACACACTAGGGAGCTCCCCACTCCCGTTTTGTGACCGGGTCGGCATG
GCATCTCCACCTCCTCGCGGTCCGACCTGGGCATCCGAAGGAGGACGTCGTCCACTCGGATGGCTAAGGG
AGAGCTCAAAAAAAAGGATCCGGCTGCTAACAAAGCCCGAAAGGAAGCTGAGTTGGCTGCTGCCACCGCT
GAGCAATAACTAGCATAACCCCTTGGGGCCTCTAAACGGGTCTTGAGGGGTTTTTTGCTGAAAGGAGGAA
CTATATCCGGATCGAGATCCTCTAGAGTCGACCTGCAGGCATGCAAGCTTGTATTCTATAGTGTCACCTA
AATCGTATGTGTATGATACATAAGGTTATGTATTAATTGTAGCCGCGTTCTAACGACAATATGTACAAGC
CTAATTGTGTAGCATCTGGCTTACTGAAGCAGACCCTATCATCTCTCTCGTAAACTGCCGTCAGAGTCGG
TTTGGTTGGACGAACCTTCTGAGTTTCTGGTAACGCCGTCCCGCACCCGGAAATGGTCAGCGAACCAATC
AGCAGGGTCATCGCTAGCCAGATCCTCTACGCCGGACGCATCGTGGCCGGCATCACCGGCGCCACAGGTG
CGGTTGCTGGCGCCTATATCGCCGACATCACCGATGGGGAAGATCGGGCTCGCCACTTCGGGCTCATGAG
CGCTTGTTTCGGCGTGGGTATGGTGGCAGGCCCCGTGGCCGGGGGACTGTTGGGCGCCATCTCCTTGCAC
CATTCCTTGCGGCGGCGGTGCTCAACGGCCTCAACCTACTACTGGGCTGCTTCTTAATGCAGGAGTCGCA
TAAGGGAGAGCGTCGAATGGTGCACTCTCAGTACAATCTGCTCTGATGCCGCATAGTTAAGCCAGCCCCG
ACACCCGCCAACACCCGCTGACGCGCCCTGACGGGCTTGTCTGCTCCCGGCATCCGCTTACAGACAAGCT
GTGACCGTCTCCGGGAGCTGCATGTGTCAGAGGTTTTCACCGTCATCACCGAAACGCGCGAGACGGAAGG
GCCTCGTGATACGCCTATTTTTATAGGTTAATGTCATGATAATAATGGTTTCTTAGACGTCAGGTGGCAC
TTTTCGGGGAAATGTGCGCGGAACCCCTATTTGTTTATTTTTCTAAATACATTCAAATATGTATCCGCTC
ATGAGACAATAACCCTGATAAATGCTTCAATAATATTGAAAAAGGAAGAGTATGAGTATTCAACATTTCC
GTGTCGCCCTTATTCCCTTTTTTGCGGCATTTTGCCTTCCTGTTTTTGCTCACCCAGAAACGCTGGTGAA
AGTAAAAGATGCTGAAGATCAGTTGGGTGCACGAGTGGGTTACATCGAACTGGATCTCAACAGCGGTAAG
ATCCTTGAGAGTTTTCGCCCCGAAGAACGTTTTCCAATGATGAGCACTTTTAAAGTTCTGCTATGTGGCG
CGGTATTATCCCGTATTGACGCCGGGCAAGAGCAACTCGGTCGCCGCATACACTATTCTCAGAATGACTT
GGTTGAGTACTCACCAGTCACAGAAAAGCATCTTACGGATGGCATGACAGTAAGAGAATTATGCAGTGCT
GCCATAACCATGAGTGATAACACTGCGGCCAACTTACTTCTGACAACGATCGGAGGACCGAAGGAGCTAA
CCGCTTTTTTGCACAACATGGGGGATCATGTAACTCGCCTTGATCGTTGGGAACCGGAGCTGAATGAAGC
CATACCAAACGACGAGCGTGACACCACGATGCCTGTAGCAATGGCAACAACGTTGCGCAAACTATTAACT
GGCGAACTACTTACTCTAGCTTCCCGGCAACAATTAATAGACTGGATGGAGGCGGATAAAGTTGCAGGAC
CACTTCTGCGCTCGGCCCTTCCGGCTGGCTGGTTTATTGCTGATAAATCTGGAGCCGGTGAGCGTGGGTC
TCGCGGTATCATTGCAGCACTGGGGCCAGATGGTAAGCCCTCCCGTATCGTAGTTATCTACACGACGGGG
AGTCAGGCAACTATGGATGAACGAAATAGACAGATCGCTGAGATAGGTGCCTCACTGATTAAGCATTGGT
AACTGTCAGACCAAGTTTACTCATATATACTTTAGATTGATTTAAAACTTCATTTTTAATTTAAAAGGAT
CTAGGTGAAGATCCTTTTTGATAATCTCATGACCAAAATCCCTTAACGTGAGTTTTCGTTCCACTGAGCG
TCAGACCCCGTAGAAAAGATCAAAGGATCTTCTTGAGATCCTTTTTTTCTGCGCGTAATCTGCTGCTTGC
AAACAAAAAAACCACCGCTACCAGCGGTGGTTTGTTTGCCGGATCAAGAGCTACCAACTCTTTTTCCGAA
GGTAACTGGCTTCAGCAGAGCGCAGATACCAAATACTGTTCTTCTAGTGTAGCCGTAGTTAGGCCACCAC
TTCAAGAACTCTGTAGCACCGCCTACATACCTCGCTCTGCTAATCCTGTTACCAGTGGCTGCTGCCAGTG
GCGATAAGTCGTGTCTTACCGGGTTGGACTCAAGACGATAGTTACCGGATAAGGCGCAGCGGTCGGGCTG
AACGGGGGGTTCGTGCACACAGCCCAGCTTGGAGCGAACGACCTACACCGAACTGAGATACCTACAGCGT
GAGCTATGAGAAAGCGCCACGCTTCCCGAAGGGAGAAAGGCGGACAGGTATCCGGTAAGCGGCAGGGTCG
GAACAGGAGAGCGCACGAGGGAGCTTCCAGGGGGAAACGCCTGGTATCTTTATAGTCCTGTCGGGTTTCG
CCACCTCTGACTTGAGCGTCGATTTTTGTGATGCTCGTCAGGGGGGCGGAGCCTATGGAAAAACGCCAGC
AACGCGGCCTTTTTACGGTTCCTGGCCTTTTGCTGGCCTTTTGCTCACATGTTCTTTCCTGCGTTATCCC
CTGATTCTGTGGATAACCGTATTACCGCCTTTGAGTGAGCTGATACCGCTCGCCGCAGCCGAACGACCGA
GCGCAGCGAGTCAGTGAGCGAGGAAGCGGAAGAGCG
