>Addgene plasmid #220829 | pT7-NSP5SClow | depositor partial sequence | sequence record 432254 | Partial
GGCTTTTAAAGCGCTACAGTGATGTCTCTCAGTATTGACGTGACGAGTCTTCCTTCTATTTCTTCAAGTG
TATATAAGAATGAATCGTTTTCAACAACGTCAACTATTTCTGGAAAATCTATTGGTAGGAGTGAACAGTA
CATTTCACCAGATGCAGAAGCATTCAATAAATACATGCTGTCGAAGTCTCCAGAGGATATTGGACCATTT
GATTCTGCTTCAAACGATCCACTCACCAGTTTTTCGATTAGATCGAATGCAGTTAAGACAAACGCAGACG
CTGGCGTGTCTATGGATTCATCAGCACAATCACGACTTTCAAGTGATATCGGATGCGATCAAATGGATTT
CTCCTTAAATAAAGGCATAAAAATAGATGCTACTTTGGACTCATCAATATCAATATCTACGACTAGTAAA
AAGGAGAAATCAAAACAAGAGTATAAAAATAAATATAAGAAGTGCTACCCAAAAATTGAAGCAGAGTCTG
ATTCAGATGAATATGTACTGGATGATTCAGATAGTGATGATGGTAAATGTAAGAACTGTAAATATAAGAA
GAAATACTTCGCATTAAGATTGAGAATGAAACAAGTCGCAATGCAATTGATTAAAGATTTGTAAGTCTGA
CCTGGGAACACACTAGGGAGCTCCCCACTCCCGTTTTGTGACC
